Addgene plasmid #83292: csd2_121-308/pET28b(+)
Purpose: csd2, construct: 121-308, pET28b(+) NC-tag
Depositing lab: SeWon Suh. Depositing organization: Seoul National University. Publication: Structural Basis of the Heterodimer Formation between Cell Shape-Determining Proteins Csd1 and Csd2 from Helicobacter pylori. An DR, Im HN, Jang JY, Kim HS, Kim J, Yoon HJ, Hesek D, Lee M, Mobashery S, Kim SJ, Suh SW. PLoS One. 2016 Oct 6;11(10):e0164243. doi: 10.1371/journal.pone.0164243. eCollection 2016. PubMed 27711177.
Backbone
  Vector backbone: pET28b(+)
  Backbone manufacturer: Novagen
  Backbone size w/o insert (bp): 5300
  Vector type: Bacterial Expression
Growth in bacteria
  Bacterial resistance: Kanamycin, 50 μg/mL
  Growth temperature: 37°C
  Growth strain: DH5alpha
  Copy number: High Copy
Gene/Insert
  Gene/Insert name: hp1544 (alt name: ToxR-activated gene (TagE))
  Species: H. pylori 26695 strain
  Insert size (bp): 564
  Mutation: deleted amino acid 1-120
  GenBank ID: AAD08583.1
  Tag / fusion protein: His tag (N terminal on backbone); His tag (C terminal on backbone)
  Cloning method: Restriction Enzyme; 5′ cloning site Nde1 (unknown if destroyed); 3′ cloning site XhoI (unknown if destroyed)
  Sequencing primers: 5′ T7 promoter; 3′ T7 terminator
Terms and licenses: Academic/Nonprofit Terms; Industry Terms: Not Available to Industry
How to cite: csd2_121-308/pET28b(+) was a gift from SeWon Suh (Addgene plasmid # 83292 ; http://n2t.net/addgene:83292 ; RRID:Addgene_83292)
