[The description below was written by a language model from this plasmid's Addgene catalogue record and pLannotate feature annotations shown in this document.]
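Description:
csd2_121-308/pET28b(+) is a bacterial expression plasmid built on the Novagen pET28b(+) backbone for producing a truncated form of the Helicobacter pylori cell shape-determining protein Csd2 in E. coli. The insert is a 564 bp fragment of gene hp1544 (also listed as ToxR-activated gene TagE) from H. pylori strain 26695, encoding residues 121–308 with the first 120 amino acids deleted. It was cloned between the NdeI and XhoI sites, so the protein is made with backbone-encoded His tags at both the N and C termini. A thrombin cleavage site lies between the N-terminal tag and the insert, allowing that tag to be removed after purification. The short annotated matches to capTEV, 9xHis and SET1 appear to be partial hits to the His-tag coding regions and adjacent vector sequence rather than genuine additional tags.

Expression is driven by a T7 promoter followed by a lac operator and the T7 gene 10 ribosome binding site, and it ends at the T7 terminator. The plasmid carries lacI under its own promoter, so transcription stays repressed until induction with IPTG in a host that supplies T7 RNA polymerase. The plasmid is propagated through a ColE1/pMB1-type origin with the bom and rop elements from pBR322. The catalogue lists it as high copy, although rop normally moderates copy number. It is selected with kanamycin through the aph(3')-Ia gene, and an f1 origin is also present for single-stranded DNA production. The small tetracycline-resistance fragments are nonfunctional backbone remnants. The associated publication concerns the structural basis of Csd1–Csd2 heterodimer formation, which suggests the plasmid was used for recombinant protein production and affinity purification for structural and biochemical work.
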