Features (pLannotate 1.2.2; 20 found; start..end, strand, type, name):
      8..596     +  rep_origin     ori: high-copy-number ColE1/pMB1/pBR322/pUC origin of replication
    782..924     -  misc_feature   bom: basis of mobility region from pBR322
   1026..1217    -  CDS            rop: Rop protein, which maintains plasmids at low copy number; rop
   1234..1614    +  CDS            YPB1_ECOLX: Protein predicted: Swiss-Prot protein existence level 4. From Escherichia coli.
   1686..1977    -  CDS            TcR (fragment): tetracycline efflux protein; tet; confers resistance to tetracycline
   1992..2013    -  protein_bind   CAP binding site: CAP binding activates transcription in the presence of cAMP. E. coli catabolite activator protein
   2026..3108    -  CDS            lacI: lac repressor; lacI; The lac repressor binds to the lac operator to inhibit transcription in E. coli. This inhibition can be relieved by adding lactose or isopropyl-β-D-thiogalactopyranoside (IPTG).
   3109..3186    -  promoter       lacI promoter: lacI
   3194..3473    -  CDS            TcR (fragment): tetracycline efflux protein; tet; confers resistance to tetracycline
   3495..3513    +  promoter       T7 promoter: promoter for bacteriophage T7 RNA polymerase
   3514..3538    +  protein_bind   lac operator: The lac repressor binds to the lac operator to inhibit transcription in E. coli. This inhibition can be relieved by adding lactose or isopropyl-β-D-thiogalactopyranoside (IPTG). lac repressor encoded by lacI
   3553..3575    +  RBS            RBS: efficient ribosome binding site from bacteriophage T7 gene 10 (Olins and Rangwala, 1989)
   3594..3610    +  CDS            capTEV™ (fragment): composite tag for in vivo biotinylation, TEV protease cleavage, and 6xHis tagging
   3621..3638    +  CDS            thrombin site: thrombin recognition and cleavage site
   4215..4232    +  CDS            9xHis (fragment): 9xHis affinity tag
   4242..4291    +  CDS            SET1 (fragment): solubility-enhancement tag derived from T7 phage gene 10B
   4299..4346    +  terminator     T7 terminator: transcription terminator for bacteriophage T7 RNA polymerase
   4383..4838    +  rep_origin     f1 ori (sequence partly withheld): f1 bacteriophage origin of replication; arrow indicates direction of (+) strand synthesis
   4865..4922    +  promoter       AmpR promoter (fragment): bla
   4931..5746    -  CDS            KanR: aminoglycoside phosphotransferase; aph(3')-Ia; confers resistance to kanamycin in bacteria or G418 (Geneticin®) in eukaryotes
>Addgene plasmid #83292 | csd2_121-308/pET28b(+) | addgene full sequence | sequence record 164289 | Addgene Assembled Sequence
GATCTTCTTGAGATCCTTTTTTTCTGCGCGTAATCTGCTGCTTGCAAACAAAAAAACCACCGCTACCAGC
GGTGGTTTGTTTGCCGGATCAAGAGCTACCAACTCTTTTTCCGAAGGTAACTGGCTTCAGCAGAGCGCAG
ATACCAAATACTGTCCTTCTAGTGTAGCCGTAGTTAGGCCACCACTTCAAGAACTCTGTAGCACCGCCTA
CATACCTCGCTCTGCTAATCCTGTTACCAGTGGCTGCTGCCAGTGGCGATAAGTCGTGTCTTACCGGGTT
GGACTCAAGACGATAGTTACCGGATAAGGCGCAGCGGTCGGGCTGAACGGGGGGTTCGTGCACACAGCCC
AGCTTGGAGCGAACGACCTACACCGAACTGAGATACCTACAGCGTGAGCTATGAGAAAGCGCCACGCTTC
CCGAAGGGAGAAAGGCGGACAGGTATCCGGTAAGCGGCAGGGTCGGAACAGGAGAGCGCACGAGGGAGCT
TCCAGGGGGAAACGCCTGGTATCTTTATAGTCCTGTCGGGTTTCGCCACCTCTGACTTGAGCGTCGATTT
TTGTGATGCTCGTCAGGGGGGCGGAGCCTATGGAAAAACGCCAGCAACGCGGCCTTTTTACGGTTCCTGG
CCTTTTGCTGGCCTTTTGCTCACATGTTCTTTCCTGCGTTATCCCCTGATTCTGTGGATAACCGTATTAC
CGCCTTTGAGTGAGCTGATACCGCTCGCCGCAGCCGAACGACCGAGCGCAGCGAGTCAGTGAGCGAGGAA
GCGGAAGAGCGCCTGATGCGGTATTTTCTCCTTACGCATCTGTGCGGTATTTCACACCGCATATATGGTG
CACTCTCAGTACAATCTGCTCTGATGCCGCATAGTTAAGCCAGTATACACTCCGCTATCGCTACGTGACT
GGGTCATGGCTGCGCCCCGACACCCGCCAACACCCGCTGACGCGCCCTGACGGGCTTGTCTGCTCCCGGC
ATCCGCTTACAGACAAGCTGTGACCGTCTCCGGGAGCTGCATGTGTCAGAGGTTTTCACCGTCATCACCG
AAACGCGCGAGGCAGCTGCGGTAAAGCTCATCAGCGTGGTCGTGAAGCGATTCACAGATGTCTGCCTGTT
CATCCGCGTCCAGCTCGTTGAGTTTCTCCAGAAGCGTTAATGTCTGGCTTCTGATAAAGCGGGCCATGTT
AAGGGCGGTTTTTTCCTGTTTGGTCACTGATGCCTCCGTGTAAGGGGGATTTCTGTTCATGGGGGTAATG
ATACCGATGAAACGAGAGAGGATGCTCACGATACGGGTTACTGATGATGAACATGCCCGGTTACTGGAAC
GTTGTGAGGGTAAACAACTGGCGGTATGGATGCGGCGGGACCAGAGAAAAATCACTCAGGGTCAATGCCA
GCGCTTCGTTAATACAGATGTAGGTGTTCCACAGGGTAGCCAGCAGCATCCTGCGATGCAGATCCGGAAC
ATAATGGTGCAGGGCGCTGACTTCCGCGTTTCCAGACTTTACGAAACACGGAAACCGAAGACCATTCATG
TTGTTGCTCAGGTCGCAGACGTTTTGCAGCAGCAGTCGCTTCACGTTCGCTCGCGTATCGGTGATTCATT
CTGCTAACCAGTAAGGCAACCCCGCCAGCCTAGCCGGGTCCTCAACGACAGGAGCACGATCATGCGCACC
CGTGGGGCCGCCATGCCGGCGATAATGGCCTGCTTCTCGCCGAAACGTTTGGTGGCGGGACCAGTGACGA
AGGCTTGAGCGAGGGCGTGCAAGATTCCGAATACCGCAAGCGACAGGCCGATCATCGTCGCGCTCCAGCG
AAAGCGGTCCTCGCCGAAAATGACCCAGAGCGCTGCCGGCACCTGTCCTACGAGTTGCATGATAAAGAAG
ACAGTCATAAGTGCGGCGACGATAGTCATGCCCCGCGCCCACCGGAAGGAGCTGACTGGGTTGAAGGCTC
TCAAGGGCATCGGTCGAGATCCCGGTGCCTAATGAGTGAGCTAACTTACATTAATTGCGTTGCGCTCACT
GCCCGCTTTCCAGTCGGGAAACCTGTCGTGCCAGCTGCATTAATGAATCGGCCAACGCGCGGGGAGAGGC
GGTTTGCGTATTGGGCGCCAGGGTGGTTTTTCTTTTCACCAGTGAGACGGGCAACAGCTGATTGCCCTTC
ACCGCCTGGCCCTGAGAGAGTTGCAGCAAGCGGTCCACGCTGGTTTGCCCCAGCAGGCGAAAATCCTGTT
TGATGGTGGTTAACGGCGGGATATAACATGAGCTGTCTTCGGTATCGTCGTATCCCACTACCGAGATATC
CGCACCAACGCGCAGCCCGGACTCGGTAATGGCGCGCATTGCGCCCAGCGCCATCTGATCGTTGGCAACC
AGCATCGCAGTGGGAACGATGCCCTCATTCAGCATTTGCATGGTTTGTTGAAAACCGGACATGGCACTCC
AGTCGCCTTCCCGTTCCGCTATCGGCTGAATTTGATTGCGAGTGAGATATTTATGCCAGCCAGCCAGACG
CAGACGCGCCGAGACAGAACTTAATGGGCCCGCTAACAGCGCGATTTGCTGGTGACCCAATGCGACCAGA
TGCTCCACGCCCAGTCGCGTACCGTCTTCATGGGAGAAAATAATACTGTTGATGGGTGTCTGGTCAGAGA
CATCAAGAAATAACGCCGGAACATTAGTGCAGGCAGCTTCCACAGCAATGGCATCCTGGTCATCCAGCGG
ATAGTTAATGATCAGCCCACTGACGCGTTGCGCGAGAAGATTGTGCACCGCCGCTTTACAGGCTTCGACG
CCGCTTCGTTCTACCATCGACACCACCACGCTGGCACCCAGTTGATCGGCGCGAGATTTAATCGCCGCGA
CAATTTGCGACGGCGCGTGCAGGGCCAGACTGGAGGTGGCAACGCCAATCAGCAACGACTGTTTGCCCGC
CAGTTGTTGTGCCACGCGGTTGGGAATGTAATTCAGCTCCGCCATCGCCGCTTCCACTTTTTCCCGCGTT
TTCGCAGAAACGTGGCTGGCCTGGTTCACCACGCGGGAAACGGTCTGATAAGAGACACCGGCATACTCTG
CGACATCGTATAACGTTACTGGTTTCACATTCACCACCCTGAATTGACTCTCTTCCGGGCGCTATCATGC
CATACCGCGAAAGGTTTTGCGCCATTCGATGGTGTCCGGGATCTCGACGCTCTCCCTTATGCGACTCCTG
CATTAGGAAGCAGCCCAGTAGTAGGTTGAGGCCGTTGAGCACCGCCGCCGCAAGGAATGGTGCATGCAAG
GAGATGGCGCCCAACAGTCCCCCGGCCACGGGGCCTGCCACCATACCCACGCCGAAACAAGCGCTCATGA
GCCCGAAGTGGCGAGCCCGATCTTCCCCATCGGTGATGTCGGCGATATAGGCGCCAGCAACCGCACCTGT
GGCGCCGGTGATGCCGGCCACGATGCGTCCGGCGTAGAGGATCGAGATCTCGATCCCGCGAAATTAATAC
GACTCACTATAGGGGAATTGTGAGCGGATAACAATTCCCCTCTAGAAATAATTTTGTTTAACTTTAAGAA
GGAGATATACCATGGGCAGCAGCCATCATCATCATCATCACAGCAGCGGCCTGGTGCCGCGCGGCAGCCA
TATGTTAGACAATTTGAATCTGGCTCAAAAACATTTAGCGCTCATGCTCATTCCTAACGGCATGCCCATA
AAAACTTATAGCGCTATCAAACCCACCAAAGAAAGGAACCACCCCATTAAAAAAATTAAGGGCGTTGAAT
CCGGGATTGATTTTATCGCGCCATTAAACACGCCTGTTTATGCGAGCGCTGATGGGATTGTGGATTTTGT
GAAGACCAATTCTAATGTGGGGTATGGGAACTTGGTGCGCATTGAACATGCGTTTGGTTTTAGCTCCATT
TACACGCACTTAGATCATGTCAATGTGCAGCCCAAAAGCTTCATCCAAAAAGGGCAGTTGATTGGCTATA
GCGGGAAGAGCGGTAATAGCGGCGGCGAAAAATTGCATTATGAAGTGCGCTTTTTGGGTAAAATTTTAGA
CGCGCAAAAATTTCTGGCATGGGATTTGGATCATTTTCAAAGCGCTTTAGAAGAAAATAAATTTATTGAA
TGGAAGAATTTGTTTTGGGTTTTAGAAGACATTGTCCAGCTCCAAGAGCATGTGGATAAAGACGCACTCA
TAAGCCAGCTCGAGCACCACCACCACCACCACTGAGATCCGGCTGCTAACAAAGCCCGAAAGGAAGCTGA
GTTGGCTGCTGCCACCGCTGAGCAATAACTAGCATAACCCCTTGGGGCCTCTAAACGGGTCTTGAGGGGT
TTTTTGCTGAAAGGAGGAACTATATCCGGATTGGCGAATGGG
[124 nt withheld, positions 4383-4506]
C
[91 nt withheld, positions 4508-4598]
A
[49 nt withheld, positions 4600-4648]
CCTTTGACGTTGGAGTCCACGTTCTTT
[37 nt withheld, positions 4676-4712]
ACCCTATCTCGGTCTATTCTTTTGATTTATAAGGGATTTTGCCGATTTCGGCCTATTGGTTAAAAAATGA
GCTGATTTAACAAAAATTTAACGCGAATTTTAACAAAATATTAACGTTTACAATTTCAGGTGGCACTTTT
CGGGGAAATGTGCGCGGAACCCCTATTTGTTTATTTTTCTAAATACATTCAAATATGTATCCGCTCATGA
ATTAATTCTTAGAAAAACTCATCGAGCATCAAATGAAACTGCAATTTATTCATATCAGGATTATCAATAC
CATATTTTTGAAAAAGCCGTTTCTGTAATGAAGGAGAAAACTCACCGAGGCAGTTCCATAGGATGGCAAG
ATCCTGGTATCGGTCTGCGATTCCGACTCGTCCAACATCAATACAACCTATTAATTTCCCCTCGTCAAAA
ATAAGGTTATCAAGTGAGAAATCACCATGAGTGACGACTGAATCCGGTGAGAATGGCAAAAGTTTATGCA
TTTCTTTCCAGACTTGTTCAACAGGCCAGCCATTACGCTCGTCATCAAAATCACTCGCATCAACCAAACC
GTTATTCATTCGTGATTGCGCCTGAGCGAGACGAAATACGCGATCGCTGTTAAAAGGACAATTACAAACA
GGAATCGAATGCAACCGGCGCAGGAACACTGCCAGCGCATCAACAATATTTTCACCTGAATCAGGATATT
CTTCTAATACCTGGAATGCTGTTTTCCCGGGGATCGCAGTGGTGAGTAACCATGCATCATCAGGAGTACG
GATAAAATGCTTGATGGTCGGAAGAGGCATAAATTCCGTCAGCCAGTTTAGTCTGACCATCTCATCTGTA
ACATCATTGGCAACGCTACCTTTGCCATGTTTCAGAAACAACTCTGGCGCATCGGGCTTCCCATACAATC
GATAGATTGTCGCACCTGATTGCCCGACATTATCGCGAGCCCATTTATACCCATATAAATCAGCATCCAT
GTTGGAATTTAATCGCGGCCTAGAGCAAGACGTTTCCCGTTGAATATGGCTCATAACACCCCTTGTATTA
CTGTTTATGTAAGCAGACAGTTTTATTGTTCATGACCAAAATCCCTTAACGTGAGTTTTCGTTCCACTGA
GCGTCAGACCCCGTAGAAAAGATCAAAG
