>Addgene plasmid #83292 | csd2_121-308/pET28b(+) | addgene partial sequence | sequence record 164283 | T7 5'-TAATACGACTCACTATAGGG-3'
TCTAGAAATAATTTTGTTTAACTTTAAGAAGGAGATATACCATGGGCAGCAGCCATCATCATCATCATCA
CAGCAGCGGCCTGGTGCCGCGCGGCAGCCATATGTTAGACAATTTGAATCTGGCTCAAAAACATTTAGCG
CTCATGCTCATTCCTAACGGCATGCCCATAAAAACTTATAGCGCTATCAAACCCACCAAAGAAAGGAACC
ACCCCATTAAAAAAATTAAGGGCGTTGAATCCGGGATTGATTTTATCGCGCCATTAAACACGCCTGTTTA
TGCGAGCGCTGATGGGATTGTGGATTTTGTGAAGACCAATTCTAATGTGGGGTATGGGAACTTGGTGCGC
ATTGAACATGCGTTTGGTTTTAGCTCCATTTACACGCACTTAGATCATGTCAATGTGCAGCCCAAAAGCT
TCATCCAAAAAGGGCAGTTGATTGGCTATAGCGGGAAGAGCGGTAATAGCGGCGGCGAAAAATTGCATTA
TGAAGTGCGCTTTTTGGGTAAAATTTTAGACGCGCAAAAATTTCTGGCATGGGATTTGGATCATTTTCAA
AGCGCTTTAGAAGAAAATAAATTTATTGAATGGAAGAATTTGTTTTGGGTTTTAGAAGACATTGTCCAGC
TCCAAGAGCATGTGGATAAAGACGCACTCATAAGCCAGCTCGAGCACCACCACCACCACCACTGAGATCC
GGCTGCTAACAAAGCCCGAAAGGAAGCTGAGTTGGCTGCTGCCACCGCTGAGCAATAACTAGCATAACCC
CTTGGGGCCTCTAAACGGGTCTTGAGGGGTTTTTTGCTGAAAGGAGGAACTATATCCGGATTGGCGAATG
GG
[124 nt withheld, positions 843-966]
CGCCGGCTTTCCCCGTCAAGCTCTAAATCGGG
