>Addgene plasmid #83292 | csd2_121-308/pET28b(+) | addgene partial sequence | sequence record 164286 | T7term 5'-GCTAGTTATTGCTCAGCGG-3'
TTCCTTTCGGGCTTTGTTAGCAGCCGGATCTCAGTGGTGGTGGTGGTGGTGCTCGAGCTGGCTTATGAGT
GCGTCTTTATCCACATGCTCTTGGAGCTGGACAATGTCTTCTAAAACCCAAAACAAATTCTTCCATTCAA
TAAATTTATTTTCTTCTAAAGCGCTTTGAAAATGATCCAAATCCCATGCCAGAAATTTTTGCGCGTCTAA
AATTTTACCCAAAAAGCGCACTTCATAATGCAATTTTTCGCCGCCGCTATTACCGCTCTTCCCGCTATAG
CCAATCAACTGCCCTTTTTGGATGAAGCTTTTGGGCTGCACATTGACATGATCTAAGTGCGTGTAAATGG
AGCTAAAACCAAACGCATGTTCAATGCGCACCAAGTTCCCATACCCCACATTAGAATTGGTCTTCACAAA
ATCCACAATCCCATCAGCGCTCGCATAAACAGGCGTGTTTAATGGCGCGATAAAATCAATCCCGGATTCA
ACGCCCTTAATTTTTTTAATGGGGTGGTTCCTTTCTTTGGTGGGTTTGATAGCGCTATAAGTTTTTATGG
GCATGCCGTTAGGAATGAGCATGAGCGCTAAATGTTTTTGAGCCAGATTCAAATTGTCTAACATATGGCT
GCCGCGCGGCACCAGGCCGCTGCTGTGATGATGATGATGATGGCTGCTGCCCATGGTATATCTCCTTCTT
AAAGTTAAACAAAATTATTTCTAGAGGGGAATTGTTATCCGCTCACAATTCCCCTATAGTGAGTCGTATT
AATTTCGCGGGATCGAGATCTCGATCCTCTACGCCGGACGCATCGTGGCCGGCATCACCGGCGCCACAGG
TGCGGTTGCTGGCGCCTATATCGCCGACATCACCGATGGGGAAGATCGGGCTCGCCACTTCGGGCTCATG
AGCGCTTGTTTCGGCGTGGGTATGGTGGCAGGCCCCGTGGCCGGGGGACTGTTGGGCGCCATCTCCTTGC
ATGCACCATTCCTTGCGGCGG
